Addgene plasmid #157087: pD649-HAsp-TNFSF4-COMP5AP-AviTag-9xHis
Purpose: Mammalian expression of cell-surface protein extracellular domain fused to COMP5AP-AviTag-9xHis. Protein is secreted from cells.
Depositing lab: Chris Garcia. Depositing organization: Stanford University. Publication: A Human IgSF Cell-Surface Interactome Reveals a Complex Network of Protein-Protein Interactions. Wojtowicz WM, Vielmetter J, Fernandes RA, Siepe DH, Eastman CL, Chisholm GB, Cox S, Klock H, Anderson PW, Rue SM, Miller JJ, Glaser SM, Bragstad ML, Vance J, Lam AW, Lesley SA, Zinn K, Garcia KC. Cell. 2020 Aug 20;182(4):1027-1043.e17. doi: 10.1016/j.cell.2020.07.025. PubMed 32822567.
Backbone
  Vector backbone: pD649
  Backbone size w/o insert (bp): 7153
  Vector type: Mammalian Expression
Growth in bacteria
  Bacterial resistance: Ampicillin, 100 μg/mL
  Growth temperature: 37°C
  Growth strain: DH5alpha
  Copy number: High Copy
Gene/Insert
  Gene/Insert name: TNFSF4 (alt name: TNFL4)
  Species: H. sapiens (human)
  Insert size (bp): 399
  Entrez Gene: TNFSF4 (a.k.a. CD134L, CD252, GP34, OX-40L, OX4OL, TNLG2B, TXGP1)
  Promoter: CMV/SP6
  Tag / fusion protein: COMP5AP-AviTag-9xHis (C terminal on backbone)
  Cloning method: Restriction Enzyme; 5′ cloning site GCGGCCGC (not destroyed); 3′ cloning site GGCGCGCC (not destroyed)
  Sequencing primers: 5′ ATTTAGGTGACACTATAG; 3′ CGTCGCACTCCATCACGGTG
Resource information
  A portion of this plasmid was derived from a plasmid made by: synthesis by ThermoFisher
Terms and licenses: Academic/Nonprofit Terms; Industry Terms: Not Available to Industry
Depositor comments: Some plasmids in this collection may have an IS4-like element ISVsa5 family transposase upstream of the CMV promoter.
How to cite: pD649-HAsp-TNFSF4-COMP5AP-AviTag-9xHis was a gift from Chris Garcia (Addgene plasmid # 157087 ; http://n2t.net/addgene:157087 ; RRID:Addgene_157087)
