[The description below was written by a language model from this plasmid's Addgene catalogue record and pLannotate feature annotations shown in this document.]
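Description:
pD649-HAsp-TNFSF4-COMP5AP-AviTag-9xHis is a mammalian expression plasmid built on the pD649 backbone for producing a secreted, multimerised form of the human TNFSF4 (OX40 ligand, CD252) extracellular domain. It is propagated in E. coli as a high-copy plasmid through a ColE1/pUC-type origin and selected with ampicillin via a full-length β-lactamase gene. The feature table also shows a separate cassette in which an SV40 enhancer/early promoter and a bacterial EM7 promoter precede a puromycin N-acetyltransferase coding sequence and an SV40 polyadenylation signal, which would permit puromycin selection of transfected mammalian cells, although the record does not state this use. Short annotated fragments of KanR, lacZα, ble and the f1 origin appear to be backbone remnants rather than functional elements.

The expression unit is driven by the CMV enhancer and immediate early promoter, followed by a fragment of CMV intron A and an SP6 promoter that also serves as a sequencing primer site. The open reading frame begins with a signal peptide (named HAsp in the construct; the annotation tool matched part of it to an immunoglobulin heavy chain leader), then the TNFSF4 ectodomain cloned between retained NotI and AscI sites. Downstream, on the backbone, lie the coiled-coil segment of rat cartilage oligomeric matrix protein, which is a pentamerisation domain, human placental alkaline phosphatase, an AviTag for enzymatic biotinylation and a polyhistidine tag (9xHis by name, annotated as 8xHis), ending at a bGH polyadenylation signal. Pentamerisation raises avidity for weak receptor–ligand contacts, while the phosphatase gives an enzymatic readout. This fits the plasmid's origin in a collection made for screening human cell-surface protein interactions. The depositor notes that some plasmids in the collection may carry an IS4-like transposase upstream of the CMV promoter, though none is annotated here.
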