Features (pLannotate 1.2.2; 24 found; start..end, strand, type, name):
    119..143     -  CDS            KanR (fragment): aminoglycoside phosphotransferase; aph(3')-Ia; confers resistance to kanamycin
    254..842     +  rep_origin     ori: high-copy-number ColE1/pMB1/pBR322/pUC origin of replication
   1067..1084    +  terminator     rrnB T2 terminator (fragment): transcription terminator T2 from the E. coli rrnB gene
   1109..1128    -  CDS            lacZα (fragment): LacZα fragment of β-galactosidase; lacZ fragment
   1584..1600    +  protein_bind   lac operator: The lac repressor binds to the lac operator to inhibit transcription in E. coli. This inhibition can be relieved by adding lactose or isopropyl-β-D-thiogalactopyranoside (IPTG). lac repressor encoded by lacI
   1843..2146    +  enhancer       CMV enhancer: human cytomegalovirus immediate early enhancer
   2147..2350    +  promoter       CMV promoter: human cytomegalovirus (CMV) immediate early promoter
   2486..2529    +  intron         CMV intron (fragment): modified intron A from human cytomegalovirus
   2581..2599    +  promoter       SP6 promoter: promoter for bacteriophage SP6 RNA polymerase
   2603..2640    +  CDS            IgH signal sequence (fragment): signal sequence from the mouse immunoglobulin heavy chain variable region
   2701..3147    +  CDS            TNFSF4 (fragment): TNFL4_HUMAN - Also known as TXGP1. Experimental evidence at protein level: Swiss-Prot protein existence level 1. Cytokine that binds to TNFRSF4. Co-stimulates T-cell proliferation and cytokine production. From Homo sapiens (Human).
   3244..3423    +  CDS            Comp (fragment): COMP_RAT - Experimental evidence at protein level: Swiss-Prot protein existence level 1. May play a role in the structural integrity of cartilage via its interaction with other extracellular matrix proteins such as the collagens and fibronectin. Can mediate the interaction of chondrocytes with the cartilage extracellular matrix through interaction with cell surface integrin receptors. Could play a role in the pathogenesis of osteoarthritis. Potent suppressor of apoptosis in both primary chondrocytes and transformed cells. Suppresses apoptosis by blocking the activation of caspase-3 and by indu
   3411..4863    +  CDS            SEAP (fragment): secreted alkaline phosphatase from human placenta The natural enzyme has a C-terminal transmembrane sequence that is replaced by a GPI anchor.
   4888..4929    +  CDS            AviTag™ (fragment): peptide tag that allows for enzymatic biotinylation
   4933..4956    +  CDS            8xHis: 8xHis affinity tag
   5102..5213    +  polyA_signal   bGH poly(A) signal: bovine growth hormone polyadenylation signal
   5214..5322    +  rep_origin     f1 ori (fragment): f1 bacteriophage origin of replication; arrow indicates direction of (+) strand synthesis
   5336..5665    +  promoter       SV40 promoter: SV40 enhancer and early promoter
   5713..5760    +  promoter       EM7 promoter: synthetic bacterial promoter&nbsp
   5779..6378    +  CDS            PuroR (fragment): puromycin N-acetyltransferase; pac from Streptomyces; confers resistance to puromycin
   6388..6513    +  CDS            ble (fragment): BLE_KLEPN - Experimental evidence at protein level: Swiss-Prot protein existence level 1. Binding protein with a strong affinity to the bleomycin family of antibiotics. Binds to CL990; an antimitotic-antibiotic compound. From Klebsiella pneumoniae.
   6508..6629    +  polyA_signal   SV40 poly(A) signal: SV40 polyadenylation signal
   6682..7542    -  CDS            AmpR: β-lactamase; bla; confers resistance to ampicillin, carbenicillin, and related antibiotics
   7545..89      -  promoter       AmpR promoter (fragment) (across the origin): bla
>Addgene plasmid #157087 | pD649-HAsp-TNFSF4-COMP5AP-AviTag-9xHis | depositor full sequence | sequence record 303283 | Full Sequence
TTTCAATATTATTGAAGCATTTATCAGGGTTATTGTCTCATGAGCGGATACATATTTGAATGTATTTAGA
AAAATAAACAAATAGGGGTCAGTGTTACAACCAATTAACCAATTCTGAACATTATCGCGAGCCCATTTAT
ACCTGAATATGGCTCATAACACCCCTTGCTCATGACCAAAATCCCTTAACGTGAGTTACGCGCGCGTCGT
TCCACTGAGCGTCAGACCCCGTAGAAAAGATCAAAGGATCTTCTTGAGATCCTTTTTTTCTGCGCGTAAT
CTGCTGCTTGCAAACAAAAAAACCACCGCTACCAGCGGTGGTTTGTTTGCCGGATCAAGAGCTACCAACT
CTTTTTCCGAAGGTAACTGGCTTCAGCAGAGCGCAGATACCAAATACTGTTCTTCTAGTGTAGCCGTAGT
TAGCCCACCACTTCAAGAACTCTGTAGCACCGCCTACATACCTCGCTCTGCTAATCCTGTTACCAGTGGC
TGCTGCCAGTGGCGATAAGTCGTGTCTTACCGGGTTGGACTCAAGACGATAGTTACCGGATAAGGCGCAG
CGGTCGGGCTGAACGGGGGGTTCGTGCACACAGCCCAGCTTGGAGCGAACGACCTACACCGAACTGAGAT
ACCTACAGCGTGAGCTATGAGAAAGCGCCACGCTTCCCGAAGGGAGAAAGGCGGACAGGTATCCGGTAAG
CGGCAGGGTCGGAACAGGAGAGCGCACGAGGGAGCTTCCAGGGGGAAACGCCTGGTATCTTTATAGTCCT
GTCGGGTTTCGCCACCTCTGACTTGAGCGTCGATTTTTGTGATGCTCGTCAGGGGGGCGGAGCCTATGGA
AAAACGCCAGCAACGCGGCCTTTTTACGGTTCCTGGCCTTTTGCTGGCCTTTTGCTCACATGTTCTTTCC
TGCGTTATCCCCTGATTCTGTGGATAACCGTATTACCGCCTTTGAGTGAGCTGATACCGCTCGCCGCAGC
CGAACGACCGAGCGCAGCGAGTCAGTGAGCGAGGAAGCGGAAGGCGAGAGTAGGGAACTGCCAGGCATCA
AACTAAGCAGAAGGCCCCTGACGGATGGCCTTTTTGCGTTTCTACAAACTCTTTCTGTGTTGTAAAACGA
CGGCCAGTCTTAAGCTCGGGCCCCCTGGGCGGTTCTGATAACGAGTAATCGTTAATCCGCAAATAACGTA
AAAACCCGCTTCGGCGGGTTTTTTTATGGGGGGAGTTTAGGGAAAGAGCATTTGTCAGAATATTTAAGGG
CGCCTGTCACTTTGCTTGATATATGAGAATTATTTAACCTTATAAATGAGAAAAAAGCAACGCACTTTAA
ATAAGATACGTTGCTTTTTCGATTGATGAACACCTATAATTAAACTATTCATCTATTATTTATGATTTTT
TGTATATACAATATTTCTAGTTTGTTAAAGAGAATTAAGAAAATAAATCTCGAAAATAATAAAGGGAAAA
TCAGTTTTTGATATCAAAATTATACATGTCAACGATAATACAAAATATAATACAAACTATAAGATGTTAT
CAGTATTTATTATCATTTAGAATAAATTTTGTGTCGCCCTTAATTGTGAGCGGATAACAATTACGAGCTT
CATGCACAGTGGCGTTGACTCAATATTGGCCATTAGCCATATTATTCATTGGTTATATAGCATAAATCAA
TATTGGCTATTGGCCATTGCATACGTTGTATCTATATCATAATATGTACATTTATATTGGCTCATGTCCA
ATATGACCGCCATGTTGGCATTGATTATTGACTAGTTATTAATAGTAATCAATTACGGGGTCATTAGTTC
ATAGCCCATATATGGAGTTCCGCGTTACATAACTTACGGTAAATGGCCCGCCTGGCTGACCGCCCAACGA
CCCCCGCCCATTGACGTCAATAATGACGTATGTTCCCATAGTAACGCCAATAGGGACTTTCCATTGACGT
CAATGGGTGGAGTATTTACGGTAAACTGCCCACTTGGCAGTACATCAAGTGTATCATATGCCAAGTACGC
CCCCTATTGACGTCAATGACGGTAAATGGCCCGCCTGGCATTATGCCCAGTACATGACCTTATGGGACTT
TCCTACTTGGCAGTACATCTACGTATTAGTCATCGCTATTACCATGGTGATGCGGTTTTGGCAGTACATC
AATGGGCGTGGATAGCGGTTTGACTCACGGGGATTTCCAAGTCTCCACCCCATTGACGTCAATGGGAGTT
TGTTTTGGCACCAAAATCAACGGGACTTTCCAAAATGTCGTAACAACTCCGCCCCATTGACGCAAATGGG
CGGTAGGCGTGTACGGTGGGAGGTCTATATAAGCAGAGCTCGTTTAGTGAACCGTCAGATCGCCTGGAGA
CGCCATCCACGCTGTTTTGACCTCCATAGAAGACACCGGGACCGATCCAGCCTCCGCGGCCGGGAACGGT
GCATTGGAACGCGGATTCCCCGTGCCAAGAGTGACGTAAGTACCGCCTATAGAGTCTATAGGCCCACCCC
CTTGGCTTCGTTAGAACGCGGCTACAATTAATACATAACCTTATGTATCATACACATACGATTTAGGTGA
CACTATAGAATAACATCCACTTTGCCTTTCTCTCCACAGGTGTCCACTCCCAGGTCCAACTGCACCTCGG
TTCTATCGAAAACGCGCCTGCTAGCGCCACCATGAAGACCATCATTGCCCTGAGCTACATCTTCTGCCTG
GTGTTCGCTGCGGCCGCCCAAGTGTCTCACAGATACCCCAGAATCCAGAGCATCAAGGTGCAGTTCACCG
AGTACAAGAAAGAGAAGGGCTTCATCCTGACCAGCCAGAAAGAGGACGAGATCATGAAGGTGCAGAACAA
CAGCGTGATCATCAACTGCGACGGCTTCTACCTGATCAGCCTGAAGGGCTACTTCAGCCAAGAAGTGAAC
ATCAGCCTGCACTACCAGAAGGACGAGGAACCCCTGTTCCAGCTGAAGAAAGTGCGGAGCGTGAACAGCC
TGATGGTGGCCAGCCTGACCTACAAGGACAAGGTGTACCTGAACGTGACCACCGACAACACCAGCCTGGA
CGATTTCCATGTGAACGGCGGCGAGCTGATCCTGATCCATCAGAATCCTGGCGAGTTCTGTGTGCTTGGC
GCGCCGGAAGATCAAGTTGATCCAAGATTGATTGATGGCAAGGGCGGATCTCTGGAGGTGCTGTTCCAGG
GACCAGGCGGAAGCGGCAATCCCGGCGGCGATCTGGCCCCCCAGATGCTGCGCGAGCTGCAGGAGACCAA
TGCCGCCCTGCAGGACGTGCGCGAGCTGCTGCGCCACCGCGTGAAGGAGATCACCTTCCTGAAGAACACC
GTGATGGAGTGCGACGCCTGCGGTATGCAGCCCTCTAGAGGCTCCGGCTCCATCATCCCAGTTGAGGAGG
AGAACCCGGACTTCTGGAACCGCGAGGCAGCCGAGGCCCTGGGTGCCGCCAAGAAGCTGCAGCCTGCACA
GACAGCCGCCAAGAACCTCATCATCTTCCTGGGCGATGGGATGGGGGTGTCTACGGTGACAGCTGCCAGG
ATCCTAAAAGGGCAGAAGAAGGACAAACTGGGGCCTGAGATACCCCTGGCCATGGACCGCTTCCCATATG
TGGCTCTGTCCAAGACATACAATGTAGACAAACATGTGCCAGACAGTGGAGCCACAGCCACGGCCTACCT
GTGCGGGGTCAAGGGCAACTTCCAGACCATTGGCTTGAGTGCAGCCGCCCGCTTTAACCAGTGCAACACG
ACACGCGGCAACGAGGTCATCTCCGTGATGAATCGGGCCAAGAAAGCAGGGAAGTCAGTGGGAGTGGTAA
CCACCACACGAGTGCAGCACGCCTCGCCAGCCGGCACCTACGCCCACACGGTGAACCGCAACTGGTACTC
GGACGCCGACGTGCCTGCCTCGGCCCGCCAGGAGGGGTGCCAGGACATCGCTACGCAGCTCATCTCCAAC
ATGGACATTGACGTGATCCTAGGTGGAGGCCGAAAGTACATGTTTCGCATGGGAACCCCAGACCCTGAGT
ACCCAGATGACTACAGCCAAGGTGGGACCAGGCTGGACGGGAAGAATCTGGTGCAGGAATGGCTGGCGAA
GCGCCAGGGTGCCCGGTATGTGTGGAACCGCACTGAGCTCATGCAGGCTTCCCTGGACCCGTCTGTGACC
CATCTCATGGGTCTCTTTGAGCCTGGAGACATGAAATACGAGATCCACCGAGACTCCACACTGGACCCCT
CCCTGATGGAGATGACAGAGGCTGCCCTGCGCCTGCTGAGCAGGAACCCCCGCGGCTTCTTCCTCTTCGT
GGAGGGTGGTCGCATCGACCATGGTCATCATGAAAGCAGGGCTTACCGGGCACTGACTGAGACGATCATG
TTCGACGACGCCATTGAGAGGGCGGGCCAGCTCACCAGCGAGGAGGACACGCTGAGCCTCGTCACTGCCG
ACCACTCCCACGTCTTCTCCTTCGGAGGCTACCCCCTGCGAGGGAGCTCCATCTTCGGGCTGGCCCCTGG
CAAGGCCCGGGACAGGAAGGCCTACACGGTCCTCCTATACGGAAACGGTCCAGGCTATGTGCTCAAGGAC
GGCGCCCGGCCGGATGTTACCGAGAGCGAGAGCGGGAGCCCCGAGTATCGGCAGCAGTCAGCAGTGCCCC
TGGACGAAGAGACCCACGCAGGCGAGGACGTGGCGGTGTTCGCGCGCGGCCCGCAGGCGCACCTGGTTCA
CGGCGTGCAGGAGCAGACCTTCATAGCGCACGTCATGGCCTTCGCCGCCTGCCTGGAGCCCTACACCGCC
TGCGACCTGGCGCCCCCCGCCGGCACCACCGACGCCGCGCACCCGGGTGGCGGAGGACTGAACGACATCT
TCGAGGCTCAGAAAATCGAATGGCACGAACATCACCATCACCATCACCATCACCATTAAGGCCGGCCTGT
AGTCACTGGCACAACGCGTTACCCGGTAAGCCAATCGGGTATACACGGTCGTCATACTGCAGACAGGGTT
CTTCTACTTTGCAAGATAGTCTTGAGTAGTAAAATAAATAGATAGAGAAAATCAGCCTCGACTGTGCCTT
CTAGTTGCCAGCCATCTGTTGTTTGCCCCTCCCCCGTGCCTTCCTTGACCCTGGAAGGTGCCACTCCCAC
TGTCCTTTCCTAATAAAATGAGGAAATTGCATCACAACACTCAACCCTATCTCGGTCTATTCTTTTGATT
TATAAGGGATTTTGCCGATTTCGGCCTATTGGTTAAAAAATGAGCTGATTTAACAAAAATTTAACGCGAA
TTAATTCTGTGGAATGTGTGTCAGTTAGGGTGTGGAAAGTCCCCAGGCTCCCCAGCAGGCAGAAGTATGC
AAAGCATGCATCTCAATTAGTCAGCAACCAGGTGTGGAAAGTCCCCAGGCTCCCCAGCAGGCAGAAGTAT
GCAAAGCATGCATCTCAATTAGTCAGCAACCATAGTCCCGCCCCTAACTCCGCCCATCCCGCCCCTAACT
CCGCCCAGTTCCGCCCATTCTCCGCCCCATGGCTGACTAATTTTTTTTATTTATGCAGAGGCCGAGGCCG
CCTCTGCCTCTGAGCTATTCCAGAAGTAGTGAGGAGGCTTTTTTGGAGGCCTAGGCTTTTGCAAAAAGCT
CCCGGGAGCTTGTATATCCATTTTCGGATCTGATCAGCACGTGTTGACAATTAATCATCGGCATAGTATA
TCGGCATAGTATAATACGACAAGGTGAGGAACTAAACCATGACCGAGTACAAGCCCACGGTGCGCCTCGC
CACCCGCGACGACGTCCCCAGGGCCGTACGCACCCTCGCCGCCGCGTTCGCCGACTACCCCGCCACGCGC
CACACCGTCGATCCGGACCGCCACATCGAGCGGGTCACCGAGCTGCAAGAACTCTTCCTCACGCGCGTCG
GGCTCGACATCGGCAAGGTGTGGGTCGCGGACGACGGCGCCGCGGTGGCGGTCTGGACCACGCCGGAGAG
CGTCGAAGCGGGGGCGGTGTTCGCCGAGATCGGCCCGCGCATGGCCGAGTTGAGCGGTTCCCGGCTGGCC
GCGCAGCAACAGATGGAAGGCCTCCTGGCGCCGCACCGGCCCAAGGAGCCCGCGTGGTTCCTGGCCACCG
TCGGCGTCTCGCCCGACCACCAGGGCAAGGGTCTGGGCAGCGCCGTCGTGCTCCCCGGAGTGGAGGCGGC
CGAGCGCGCCGGGGTGCCCGCCTTCCTGGAGACATCCGCGCCCCGCAACCTCCCCTTCTACGAGCGGCTC
GGCTTCACCGTCACCGCCGACGTCGAGGTGCCCGAAGGACCGCGCACCTGGTGCATGACCCGCAAGCCCG
GTGCCTGACACGTGCTACGAGATTTCGATTCCACCGCCGCCTTCTATGAAAGGTTGGGCTTCGGAATCGT
TTTCCGGGACGCCGGCTGGATGATCCTCCAGCGCGGGGATCTCATGCTGGAGTTCTTCGCCCACCCCAAC
TTGTTTATTGCAGCTTATAATGGTTACAAATAAAGCAATAGCATCACAAATTTCACAAATAAAGCATTTT
TTTCACTGCATTCTAGTTGTGGTTTGTCCAAACTCATCAATGTATCTTATCATGTCTGTATACCGTCGAC
CTCTAGCTAGAGCTTGGCGTAATCATGGTCATTACCAATGCTTAATCAGTGAGGCACCTATCTCAGCGAT
CTGTCTATTTCGTTCATCCATAGTTGCCTGACTCCCCGTCGTGTAGATAACTACGATACGGGAGGGCTTA
CCATCTGGCCCCAGCGCTGCGATGATACCGCGAGAACCACGCTCACCGGCTCCGGATTTATCAGCAATAA
ACCAGCCAGCCGGAAGGGCCGAGCGCAGAAGTGGTCCTGCAACTTTATCCGCCTCCATCCAGTCTATTAA
TTGTTGCCGGGAAGCTAGAGTAAGTAGTTCGCCAGTTAATAGTTTGCGCAACGTTGTTGCCATCGCTACA
GGCATCGTGGTGTCACGCTCGTCGTTTGGTATGGCTTCATTCAGCTCCGGTTCCCAACGATCAAGGCGAG
TTACATGATCCCCCATGTTGTGCAAAAAAGCGGTTAGCTCCTTCGGTCCTCCGATCGTTGTCAGAAGTAA
GTTGGCCGCAGTGTTATCACTCATGGTTATGGCAGCACTGCATAATTCTCTTACTGTCATGCCATCCGTA
AGATGCTTTTCTGTGACTGGTGAGTACTCAACCAAGTCATTCTGAGAATAGTGTATGCGGCGACCGAGTT
GCTCTTGCCCGGCGTCAATACGGGATAATACCGCGCCACATAGCAGAACTTTAAAAGTGCTCATCATTGG
AAAACGTTCTTCGGGGCGAAAACTCTCAAGGATCTTACCGCTGTTGAGATCCAGTTCGATGTAACCCACT
CGTGCACCCAACTGATCTTCAGCATCTTTTACTTTCACCAGCGTTTCTGGGTGAGCAAAAACAGGAAGGC
AAAATGCCGCAAAAAAGGGAATAAGGGCGACACGGAAATGTTGAATACTCATATTCTTCCTT
