>Addgene plasmid #157087 | pD649-HAsp-TNFSF4-COMP5AP-AviTag-9xHis | depositor partial sequence | sequence record 303284 | insert (extracellular domain)
CAAGTGTCTCACAGATACCCCAGAATCCAGAGCATCAAGGTGCAGTTCACCGAGTACAAGAAAGAGAAGG
GCTTCATCCTGACCAGCCAGAAAGAGGACGAGATCATGAAGGTGCAGAACAACAGCGTGATCATCAACTG
CGACGGCTTCTACCTGATCAGCCTGAAGGGCTACTTCAGCCAAGAAGTGAACATCAGCCTGCACTACCAG
AAGGACGAGGAACCCCTGTTCCAGCTGAAGAAAGTGCGGAGCGTGAACAGCCTGATGGTGGCCAGCCTGA
CCTACAAGGACAAGGTGTACCTGAACGTGACCACCGACAACACCAGCCTGGACGATTTCCATGTGAACGG
CGGCGAGCTGATCCTGATCCATCAGAATCCTGGCGAGTTCTGTGTGCTT
